>Addgene plasmid #47045 | CS2-CHY-dLIS1 | addgene partial sequence | sequence record 70588 | mCherry-F 5'-ccccgtaatgcagaagaaga-3'
GCCTCCTCCGAGCGGATGTACCCCGAGGACGGCGCCCTGAAGGGCGAGATCAAGCAGAGGCTGAAGCTGA
AGGACGGCGGCCACTACGACGCTGAGGTCAAGACCACCTACAAGGCCAAGAAGCCCGTGCAGCTGCCCGG
CGCCTACAACGTCAACATCAAGTTGGACATCACCTCCCACAACGAGGACTACACCATCGTGGAACAGTAC
GAACGCGCCGAGGGCCGCCACTCCACCGGCGGCATGGACGAGCTGTACAAGGGCCGGCCAATGAAAATGG
TGTTGTCGCAGCGGCAGCGCGAGGAGCTTAACCAAGCGATTGCCGATTATCTGGGCTCAAATGGCTACGC
CGACTCATTGGAGACCTTCCGCAAGGAGGCCGATCTCAGCACAGAAGTGGAAAAGAAATTTGGCGGACTG
TTGGAAAAGAAGTGGACGTCCGTGATTCGGCTGCAGAAGAAAGTGATGGAACTAGAGGCTAAGCTCACTG
AAGCTGAGAAGGAGGTCATCGAGGGGGCGCCCACAAAGAACAAACGGACGCCTGGCGAGTGGATACCTCG
GCCGCCAGAGAAGTTCTCCCTGACCGGTCATCGTGCCAGCATAACGAGGGTAATTTTCCACCCCATCTTT
GCTCTTATGGTTTCCGCATCCGAAGACGCCACCATTAGGATTTGGGACTTCGAAACTGGCGAGTACGAAC
GCAGCCTGAAGGGACACACGGACTCTGTGCAGGATGTCGCATTTGATGCCCAGGGCAAGCTTTTGGCCTC
CTGCAGCGCGGACTTATCCATCAAATTGTGGGATTTCCAGCAGAGCTACGAGTGTATCAAAACTATGCAT
GGTCACGATCACAATGTCTCGTCGGTGGCCTTTGTGCCGGCCGGAGATTATGTACTCTCTGCATCCCGGG
ACCGCACTATTAAAATGTGGGAGGTGGCCACAGGCTACTGTGTGAAAACCTACACAGGCCATCGAGAGTG
GGTGCGAATGGTGCGAGTGCACATCGAAGGCAGCATCTTTGCCACATGCTCAAATGATCAGACAATACGT
GTTTGGTTGACGAATTCAAAAGACTGCAAGGTTGAATTACGCGATCATGAGC
