>Addgene plasmid #47045 | CS2-CHY-dLIS1 | addgene partial sequence | sequence record 70589 | Sp6 5'-ATTTAGGTGACACTATAG-3'
TTCTTTTTGCAGGATCCATGGTGAGCAAGGGCGAGGAGGATAACATGGCCATCATCAAGGAGTCCATGCG
CTTCAAGGTGCACATGGAGGGCTCCGTGAACGGCCACGAGTTCGAGATCGAGGGCGAGGGCGAGGGCCGC
CCCTACGAGGGCACCCAGACCGCCAAGCTGAAGGTGACCAAGGGTGGCCCCCTGCCCTTCGCCTGGGACA
TCCTGTCCCCTCAGTTCATGTACGGCTCCAAGGCCTACGTGAAGCACCCCGCCGACATCCCCGACTACTT
GAAGCTGTCCTTCCCCGAGGGCTTCAAGTGGGAGCGCGTGATGAACTTCGAGGACGGCGGCGTGGTGACC
GTGACCCAGGACTCCTCCCTGCAGGACGGCGAGTTCATCTACAAGGTGAAGCTGCGCGGCACCAACTTCC
CCTCCGACGGCCCCGTAATGCAGAAGAAGACCATGGGCTGGGAGGCCTCCTCCGAGCGGATGTACCCCGA
GGACGGCGCCCTGAAGGGCGAGATCAAGCAGAGGCTGAAGCTGAAGGACGGCGGCCACTACGACGCTGAG
GTCAAGACCACCTACAAGGCCAAGAAGCCCGTGCAGCTGCCCGGCGCCTACAACGTCAACATCAAGTTGG
ACATCACCTCCCACAACGAGGACTACACCATCGTGGAACAGTACGAACGCGCCGAGGGCCGCCACTCCAC
CGGCGGCATGGACGAGCTGTACAAGGGCCGGCCAATGAAAATGGTGTTGTCGCAGCGGCAGCGCGAGGAG
CTTAACCAAGCGATTGCCGATTATCTGGGCTCAAATGGCTACGCCGACTCATTGGAGACCTTCCGCAAGG
AGGCCGATCTCAGCACAGAAGTGGAAAAGAAATTTGGCGGACTGTTGGAAAAGAAGTGGACGTCCGTGAT
TCGGCTGCAGAAGAAAGTGATGGAACTAGAGGCTAAGCTCACTGAAGCTGAGAAGGAGGTCATCGAGGGG
GCGCCCACAAAGAACAAACGGACGCCTGGCGAGTGGATACCTCGGCCGCCAGAGAAGTTCTCCCTGACCG
GTCATCGTGCCAGCATAACGAGGGTAATTTTCCACCCCATCTTTGCTCTTATGGTTTCCGCATCCG
