[The description below was written by a language model from this plasmid's Addgene catalogue record.]
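Description:
CS2-CHY-dLIS1 is a mammalian expression plasmid built on the CS2 backbone that encodes Drosophila melanogaster Lis-1 (CG8440) fused to an N-terminal fluorescent tag. The tag, listed as CHY, is supplied by the backbone rather than the insert; given the stated purpose of expressing fluorescent LIS1, it most likely denotes mCherry, although the record does not spell this out. The Lis1 coding sequence was inserted by restriction cloning between FseI and AscI sites, both of which remain intact, so the open reading frame can be excised or exchanged for another gene in the same tagged vector. The plasmid is propagated in E. coli under ampicillin selection; its copy number is recorded as unknown. No mammalian selection marker is listed.

The record gives no feature table and does not state the promoter, polyadenylation signal or origin of replication. CS2-family vectors generally drive expression from a CMV-derived promoter with an SV40 polyadenylation signal, but this is not confirmed here for this particular derivative.

Lis-1 is a conserved regulator of the microtubule motor dynein. The associated study concerns dynein recruitment to the nuclear surface and tethering of centrosomes to the nucleus at mitotic entry. In that context, the construct is suited to transient expression of tagged fly LIS1 in cultured cells, to visualise its subcellular localisation by fluorescence microscopy or to examine its relationship to other components of the dynein pathway. The record does not describe the specific experiments in which it was used.
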