Addgene plasmid #47045: CS2-CHY-dLIS1
Purpose: Expression of fluorescent Drosophila LIS1
Depositing lab: Laura Lee. Depositing organization: Vanderbilt University. Publication: Human Asunder promotes dynein recruitment and centrosomal tethering to the nucleus at mitotic entry. Jodoin JN, Shboul M, Sitaram P, Zein-Sabatto H, Reversade B, Lee E, Lee LA. Mol Biol Cell. 2012 Dec;23(24):4713-24. doi: 10.1091/mbc.E12-07-0558. Epub 2012 Oct 24. PubMed 23097494.
Backbone
  Vector backbone: CS2
  Vector type: Mammalian Expression
Growth in bacteria
  Bacterial resistance: Ampicillin, 100 μg/mL
  Growth temperature: 37°C
  Growth strain: DH5alpha
  Copy number: Unknown
Gene/Insert
  Gene/Insert name: Lis1
  Species: D. melanogaster (fly)
  Entrez Gene: Lis-1 (a.k.a. Dmel_CG8440, CG8440, D-Lis1, DLIS-1, DLIS1, DLis-1, DLis1, Dlis-1, Dlis1, DmLIS1, Dmel\CG8440, LIS-1, Lis 1, Lis1, dLis1, l(2)k13209, l(2R)W8, lis-1, lis1, n(2)k11702)
  Tag / fusion protein: CHY (N terminal on backbone)
  Cloning method: Restriction Enzyme; 5′ cloning site Fse1 (not destroyed); 3′ cloning site Asc1 (not destroyed)
  Sequencing primers: 5′ atgaaaatggtgttgtcgcag; 3′ aaggtctgggaatgtcgttaa
Terms and licenses: Academic/Nonprofit Terms; Industry Terms: Not Available to Industry
How to cite: CS2-CHY-dLIS1 was a gift from Laura Lee (Addgene plasmid # 47045 ; http://n2t.net/addgene:47045 ; RRID:Addgene_47045)
